>Addgene plasmid #171689 | pAAV1-EF1α-F-Flex-jGCaMP7b-WPR | addgene full sequence | sequence record 337637 | Addgene NGS Result
GCGGCCTTTTTACGGTTCCTGGCCTTTTGCTGGCCTTTTGCTCACATGTCCTGCAGGCAGCTGCGCGCTC
GCTCGCTCACTGAGGCCGCCCGGGCGTCGGGCGACCTTTGGTCGCCCGGCCTCAGTGAGCGAGCGAGCGC
GCAGAGAGGGAGTGGCCAACTCCATCACTAGGGGTTCCTGCGGCCGCACGCGTAAGCTTTGCAAAGATGG
ATAAAGTTTTAAACAGAGAGGAATCTTTGCAGCTAATGGACCTTCTAGGTCTTGAAAGGAGTGGGAATTG
GCTCCGGTGCCCGTCAGTGGGCAGAGCGCACATCGCCCACAGTCCCCGAGAAGTTGGGGGGAGGGGTCGG
CAATTGAACCGGTGCCTAGAGAAGGTGGCGCGGGGTAAACTGGGAAAGTGATGTCGTGTACTGGCTCCGC
CTTTTTCCCGAGGGTGGGGGAGAACCGTATATAAGTGCAGTAGTCGCCGTGAACGTTCTTTTTCGCAACG
GGTTTGCCGCCAGAACACAGGTAAGTGCCGTGTGTGGTTCCCGCGGGCCTGGCCTCTTTACGGGTTATGG
CCCTTGCGTGCCTTGAATTACTTCCACCTGGCTGCAGTACGTGATTCTTGATCCCGAGCTTCGGGTTGGA
AGTGGGTGGGAGAGTTCGAGGCCTTGCGCTTAAGGAGCCCCTTCGCCTCGTGCTTGAGTTGAGGCCTGGC
CTGGGCGCTGGGGCCGCCGCGTGCGAATCTGGTGGCACCTTCGCGCCTGTCTCGCTGCTTTCGATAAGTC
TCTAGCCATTTAAAATTTTTGATGACCTGCTGCGACGCTTTTTTTCTGGCAAGATAGTCTTGTAAATGCG
GGCCAAGATCTGCACACTGGTATTTCGGTTTTTGGGGCCGCGGGCGGCGACGGGGCCCGTGCGTCCCAGC
GCACATGTTCGGCGAGGCGGGGCCTGCGAGCGCGGCCACCGAGAATCGGACGGGGGTAGTCTCAAGCTGG
CCGGCCTGCTCTGGTGCCTGGCCTCGCGCCGCCGTGTATCGCCCCGCCCTGGGCGGCAAGGCTGGCCCGG
TCGGCACCAGTTGCGTGAGCGGAAAGATGGCCGCTTCCCGGCCCTGCTGCAGGGAGCTCAAAATGGAGGA
CGCGGCGCTCGGGAGAGCGGGCGGGTGAGTCACCCACACAAAGGAAAAGGGCCTTTCCGTCCTCAGCCGT
CGCTTCATGTGACTCCACGGAGTACCGGGCGCCGTCCAGGCACCTCGATTAGTTCTCGAGCTTTTGGAGT
ACGTCGTCTTTAGGTTGGGGGGAGGGGTTTTATGCGATGGAGTTTCCCCACACTGAGTGGGTGGAGACTG
AAGTTAGGCCAGCTTGGCACTTGATGTAATTCTCCTTGGAATTTGCCCTTTTTGAGTTTGGATCTTGGTT
CATTCTCAAGCCTCAGACAGTGGTTCAAAGTTTTTTTCTTCCATTTCAGGTGTCGTGAGGTACCGAAGTT
CCTATTCTATCAGAAGTATAGGAACTTCGCAGAATGGTAGCTGGATTGTAGCTGCTATTAGCAATATGAA
ACCTCTTAGAAGTTCCTATTCTCTAGAAAGTATAGGAACTTCGAATTCTTACTTGTACAGCTTTCACTTC
GCTGTCATCATTTGTACAAACTCTTCGTAGTTTACCTGACCATCCCCATCGATGTCTGCTTCCCTGATCA
TTTCATCAACCTCTTCATCTGTTAACTTCTCTCCAAGGTTTGTCATCACGTGGCGAAGCTCTGCTGCACT
GATGTAGCCATTGCCATCCTTATCAAACACACCGAACGCTTCTCTAATTTCTTCTTCCGTGTCCCTGTAT
TTCATTTTTCTTGCGTACATTGTCAGGAACTCAGGGAAGTCGATTGTGCCGTCACCGTCGGCATCTACTT
CATTGATCATGTCCTGCAGCTCTGCTTCTGTGGGGTTCTGCCCCAGAGACCGCATCACCGTCCCCAGCTC
CTTGGTTGTTATTGTCCCATCCCCGTCCTTGTCAAATAGGGAGAAAAGCTCTTTAAATTCTGCGATCTGC
TCTTCAGTCAGTTGGTCAGGTGGGTTGTACTCCAGCTTGTGCCCCAGGATGTTGCCGTCCTCCTTGAAGT
CGATGCCCTTAAGCTCGATGCGGTTCACCAGGGTGTCGCCCTCGAACTTCACCTCGGCGCGGGTCTTGTA
GTTGCCGTCGTCCTTGAAGAAGATGGTGCGCTCCTGGATGTAGCCTTCGGGCATGGCGGACTTGAAGAAG
TCGTGCTGCTTCATGTGGTCGGGGTAGCGGCTGAAGCACTGCACGCCGTAGGTCAGGGTGGTCACGAGGG
TGGGCCAGGGCACGGGCAGCTTGCCGGTGGTGCAGATGAACTTCAGGGTCAGCTTGCCGTAGGTGGCATC
GCCCTCACCCTCGCCGGACACGCTGAACTTGTGGCCGTTTACGTCGCCGTCCAGCTCGACCAGGATGGGC
ACCACCCCGGTGAACAGCTCCTCGCCCTTGCTCACCATGCTCCCTCCGGTACCGCCCTTGTACAGCTCGT
CCATGCCGAGAGTGATCCCGGCGGCGGTCACGAACTCCAGCAGGACCATGTGATCGCGCTTCTCGTTGGG
GTCTTTCGAAAGTTTGGACTGCACGCTCAGGTAGTGGTTGTCGGGCAGCAGCACGGGGCCGTCGCCGATG
GGGGTGTTCTGCTGGTAGTGGTAGGCGAGCTGCACGCCGCCGTCCTCGATGTTGTGGCGGATCTTGAAGT
TCGCCTTGATGCCGTTCTTCTGCTTGTCGGCCTTGATATAGACGTTCTCGAGTGAGCTCAGCCGACCTAT
AGCTCTGACTGCGTGACCTGTCTTATTCCACTTACGACGTGATGAGTCGACCATGGTGGCGAGATCCTTA
TCGTCATCGTCGTACAGATCCCGACCCATTTGCTGTCCACCAGTCATGCTAGCCATACCATGATGATGAT
GATGATGAGAACCCATGGTGGCGGGTGGATCCCGGCTAGCTACGTAGGCGCGCCTTAATTAAGAAGTTCC
TATACTTCTGATAGAATAGGAACTTCTTGCCTTAACCCAGAAATTATCACTGTTATTCTTTAGAATGGTG
CAAAGAGAAGTTCCTATACTTTCTAGAGAATAGGAACTTCCAGAATTCGATATCAAGCTTATCGATAATC
AACCTCTGGATTACAAAATTTGTGAAAGATTGACTGGTATTCTTAACTATGTTGCTCCTTTTACGCTATG
TGGATACGCTGCTTTAATGCCTTTGTATCATGCTATTGCTTCCCGTATGGCTTTCATTTTCTCCTCCTTG
TATAAATCCTGGTTGCTGTCTCTTTATGAGGAGTTGTGGCCCGTTGTCAGGCAACGTGGCGTGGTGTGCA
CTGTGTTTGCTGACGCAACCCCCACTGGTTGGGGCATTGCCACCACCTGTCAGCTCCTTTCCGGGACTTT
CGCTTTCCCCCTCCCTATTGCCACGGCGGAACTCATCGCCGCCTGCCTTGCCCGCTGCTGGACAGGGGCT
CGGCTGTTGGGCACTGACAATTCCGTGGTGTTGTCGGGGAAATCATCGTCCTTTCCTTGGCTGCTCGCCT
ATGTTGCCACCTGGATTCTGCGCGGGACGTCCTTCTGCTACGTCCCTTCGGCCCTCAATCCAGCGGACCT
TCCTTCCCGCGGCCTGCTGCCGGCTCTGCGGCCTCTTCCGCGTCTTCGCCTTCGCCCTCAGACGAGTCGG
ATCTCCCTTTGGGCCGCCTCCCCGCATCGATACCGAGCGCTGCTCGAGAGATCTACGGGTGGCATCCCTG
TGACCCCTCCCCAGTGCCTCTCCTGGCCCTGGAAGTTGCCACTCCAGTGCCCACCAGCCTTGTCCTAATA
AAATTAAGTTGCATCATTTTGTCTGACTAGGTGTCCTTCTATAATATTATGGGGTGGAGGGGGGTGGTAT
GGAGCAAGGGGCAAGTTGGGAAGACAACCTGTAGGGCCTGCGGGGTCTATTGGGAACCAAGCTGGAGTGC
AGTGGCACAATCTTGGCTCACTGCAATCTCCGCCTCCTGGGTTCAAGCGATTCTCCTGCCTCAGCCTCCC
GAGTTGTTGGGATTCCAGGCATGCATGACCAGGCTCAGCTAATTTTTGTTTTTTTGGTAGAGACGGGGTT
TCACCATATTGGCCAGGCTGGTCTCCAACTCCTAATCTCAGGTGATCTACCCACCTTGGCCTCCCAAATT
GCTGGGATTACAGGCGTGAACCACTGCTCCCTTCCCTGTCCTTCTGATTTTGTAGGTAACCACGTGCGGA
CCGAGCGGCCGCAGGAACCCCTAGTGATGGAGTTGGCCACTCCCTCTCTGCGCGCTCGCTCGCTCACTGA
GGCCGGGCGACCAAAGGTCGCCCGACGCCCGGGCTTTGCCCGGGCGGCCTCAGTGAGCGAGCGAGCGCGC
AGCTGCCTGCAGGGGCGCCTGATGCGGTATTTTCTCCTTACGCATCTGTGCGGTATTTCACACCGCATA
[95 nt withheld, positions 4480-4574]
T
[46 nt withheld, positions 4576-4621]
C
[141 nt withheld, positions 4623-4763]
CCTTTGACGTTGGAGTCCACGTTCTTT
[37 nt withheld, positions 4791-4827]
ACTCTATCTCGGGCTATTCTTTTGATTTATAAGGGATTTTGCCGATTTCGGTCTATTGGTTAAAAAATGA
GCTGATTTAACAAAAATTTAACGCGAATTTTAACAAAATATTAACGTTTACAATTTTATGGTGCACTCTC
AGTACAATCTGCTCTGATGCCGCATAGTTAAGCCAGCCCCGACACCCGCCAACACCCGCTGACGCGCCCT
GACGGGCTTGTCTGCTCCCGGCATCCGCTTACAGACAAGCTGTGACCGTCTCCGGGAGCTGCATGTGTCA
GAGGTTTTCACCGTCATCACCGAAACGCGCGAGACGAAAGGGCCTCGTGATACGCCTATTTTTATAGGTT
AATGTCATGATAATAATGGTTTCTTAGACGTCAGGTGGCACTTTTCGGGGAAATGTGCGCGGAACCCCTA
TTTGTTTATTTTTCTAAATACATTCAAATATGTATCCGCTCATGAGACAATAACCCTGATAAATGCTTCA
ATAATATTGAAAAAGGAAGAGTATGAGTATTCAACATTTCCGTGTCGCCCTTATTCCCTTTTTTGCGGCA
TTTTGCCTTCCTGTTTTTGCTCACCCAGAAACGCTGGTGAAAGTAAAAGATGCTGAAGATCAGTTGGGTG
CACGAGTGGGTTACATCGAACTGGATCTCAACAGCGGTAAGATCCTTGAGAGTTTTCGCCCCGAAGAACG
TTTTCCAATGATGAGCACTTTTAAAGTTCTGCTATGTGGCGCGGTATTATCCCGTATTGACGCCGGGCAA
GAGCAACTCGGTCGCCGCATACACTATTCTCAGAATGACTTGGTTGAGTACTCACCAGTCACAGAAAAGC
ATCTTACGGATGGCATGACAGTAAGAGAATTATGCAGTGCTGCCATAACCATGAGTGATAACACTGCGGC
CAACTTACTTCTGACAACGATCGGAGGACCGAAGGAGCTAACCGCTTTTTTGCACAACATGGGGGATCAT
GTAACTCGCCTTGATCGTTGGGAACCGGAGCTGAATGAAGCCATACCAAACGACGAGCGTGACACCACGA
TGCCTGTAGCAATGGCAACAACGTTGCGCAAACTATTAACTGGCGAACTACTTACTCTAGCTTCCCGGCA
ACAATTAATAGACTGGATGGAGGCGGATAAAGTTGCAGGACCACTTCTGCGCTCGGCCCTTCCGGCTGGC
TGGTTTATTGCTGATAAATCTGGAGCCGGTGAGCGTGGGTCTCGCGGTATCATTGCAGCACTGGGGCCAG
ATGGTAAGCCCTCCCGTATCGTAGTTATCTACACGACGGGGAGTCAGGCAACTATGGATGAACGAAATAG
ACAGATCGCTGAGATAGGTGCCTCACTGATTAAGCATTGGTAACTGTCAGACCAAGTTTACTCATATATA
CTTTAGATTGATTTAAAACTTCATTTTTAATTTAAAAGGATCTAGGTGAAGATCCTTTTTGATAATCTCA
TGACCAAAATCCCTTAACGTGAGTTTTCGTTCCACTGAGCGTCAGACCCCGTAGAAAAGATCAAAGGATC
TTCTTGAGATCCTTTTTTTCTGCGCGTAATCTGCTGCTTGCAAACAAAAAAACCACCGCTACCAGCGGTG
GTTTGTTTGCCGGATCAAGAGCTACCAACTCTTTTTCCGAAGGTAACTGGCTTCAGCAGAGCGCAGATAC
CAAATACTGTTCTTCTAGTGTAGCCGTAGTTAGGCCACCACTTCAAGAACTCTGTAGCACCGCCTACATA
CCTCGCTCTGCTAATCCTGTTACCAGTGGCTGCTGCCAGTGGCGATAAGTCGTGTCTTACCGGGTTGGAC
TCAAGACGATAGTTACCGGATAAGGCGCAGCGGTCGGGCTGAACGGGGGGTTCGTGCACACAGCCCAGCT
TGGAGCGAACGACCTACACCGAACTGAGATACCTACAGCGTGAGCTATGAGAAAGCGCCACGCTTCCCGA
AGGGAGAAAGGCGGACAGGTATCCGGTAAGCGGCAGGGTCGGAACAGGAGAGCGCACGAGGGAGCTTCCA
GGGGGAAACGCCTGGTATCTTTATAGTCCTGTCGGGTTTCGCCACCTCTGACTTGAGCGTCGATTTTTGT
GATGCTCGTCAGGGGGGCGGAGCCTATGGAAAAACGCCAGCAAC
Features (pLannotate 1.2.2; 20 found; start..end, strand, type, name):
     61..88      +  repeat_region  AAV2 ITR (fragment): inverted terminal repeat of adeno-associated virus serotype 2 inverted
    117..144     +  repeat_region  AAV2 ITR (fragment): inverted terminal repeat of adeno-associated virus serotype 2 inverted
    207..273     +  CDS            small t antigen (fragment): SV40 (simian virus 40) small t antigen
    280..1458    +  promoter       EF-1α promoter: strong constitutive promoter for human elongation factor EF-1α
   1499..1548    -  intron         β-globin intron (fragment): internally truncated intron from human β-globin
   1549..1582    +  protein_bind   FRT (minimal): supports FLP-mediated excision but not integration (Turan and Bode, 2011) FLP recombinase from the Saccharomyces cerevisiae 2μ plasmid
   1604..2956    -  CDS            GCaMP6f: improved fluorescent protein-based calcium sensor (Chen et al., 2013)
   3037..3087    -  intron         β-globin intron (fragment): internally truncated intron from human β-globin
   3087..3120    -  protein_bind   FRT (minimal): supports FLP-mediated excision but not integration (Turan and Bode, 2011) FLP recombinase from the Saccharomyces cerevisiae 2μ plasmid
   3123..3147    +  misc_feature   MCS (fragment): pBluescript multiple cloning site
   3147..3735    +  misc_feature   WPRE: woodchuck hepatitis virus posttranscriptional regulatory element
   3767..4243    +  polyA_signal   hGH poly(A) signal: human growth hormone polyadenylation signal
   4283..4423    +  repeat_region  AAV2 ITR: inverted terminal repeat of adeno-associated virus serotype 2 inverted
   4428..4479    -  misc_feature   bom (fragment): basis of mobility region from pBR322
   4498..4953    +  rep_origin     f1 ori (sequence partly withheld): f1 bacteriophage origin of replication; arrow indicates direction of (+) strand synthesis
   4954..5003    -  misc_feature   bom (fragment): basis of mobility region from pBR322
   5105..5140    -  CDS            rop (fragment): Rop protein, which maintains plasmids at low copy number; rop
   5235..5339    +  promoter       AmpR promoter: bla
   5340..6200    +  CDS            AmpR: β-lactamase; bla; confers resistance to ampicillin, carbenicillin, and related antibiotics
   6371..6959    +  rep_origin     ori: high-copy-number ColE1/pMB1/pBR322/pUC origin of replication
