[The description below was written by a language model from this plasmid's Addgene catalogue record and pLannotate feature annotations shown in this document.]
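Description:
pAAV1-EF1α-F-Flex-jGCaMP7b-WPR is an adeno-associated virus transfer plasmid for Flp recombinase-dependent expression of the genetically encoded calcium indicator jGCaMP7b. The 6,971-nt plasmid is propagated in bacteria through a high-copy ColE1/pUC-type origin and selected with ampicillin via the bla gene and its promoter. An f1 phage origin is also present. The expression cassette is bounded by AAV2 inverted terminal repeats, the cis elements needed for replication and packaging of the vector genome into AAV capsids. The right ITR is annotated in full, whereas only short fragments of the left one were detected, which may reflect limits of annotation or sequencing through this repetitive structure.

Between the ITRs, the strong constitutive human EF-1α promoter sits upstream of the indicator coding sequence, which lies on the opposite strand and so cannot be expressed as supplied. The automated annotation labels this reading frame GCaMP6f, a close relative, but the catalogue record identifies it as jGCaMP7b, derived from a GENIE project plasmid. The inverted gene is flanked by minimal FRT sites in opposing orientation. The adjacent sequences annotated as β-globin intron fragments may be a second, variant recombination site pair typical of a "Flex" double-inverted design, though the record does not confirm this. Flp activity flips the cassette into the sense orientation, permitting transcription from EF-1α. A downstream WPRE enhances transcript stability and expression, and a human growth hormone polyadenylation signal terminates the message.

Packaged virus restricts calcium imaging to cells expressing Flp, for example in intersectional labelling of defined neuronal populations. The associated publication concerns eye-specific inputs in the mouse retinogeniculate pathway.
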