Addgene plasmid #171689: pAAV1-EF1α-F-Flex-jGCaMP7b-WPR
Purpose: Flp-dependent expression of jGCaMP7b
Depositing lab: Tobias Bonhoeffer & Mark Huebener & Tobias Rose. Depositing organization: Max Planck Institute for Biological Intelligence. Publication: Limited functional convergence of eye-specific inputs in the retinogeniculate pathway of the mouse. Bauer J, Weiler S, Fernholz MHP, Laubender D, Scheuss V, Hubener M, Bonhoeffer T, Rose T. Neuron. 2021 Aug 4;109(15):2457-2468.e12. doi: 10.1016/j.neuron.2021.05.036. Epub 2021 Jun 18. PubMed 34146468.
Backbone
  Vector backbone: pAAV1
  Vector type: AAV
Growth in bacteria
  Bacterial resistance: Ampicillin, 100 μg/mL
  Growth temperature: 37°C
  Growth strain: NEB Stable
  Copy number: Unknown
Gene/Insert
  Gene/Insert name: GCaMP7b
Resource information
  A portion of this plasmid was derived from a plasmid made by: Genetically-Encoded Neuronal Indicator and Effector (GENIE) project, Janelia Farm. Addgene plasmid number 104489.
Terms and licenses: Academic/Nonprofit Terms; Industry Terms: Not Available to Industry
How to cite: pAAV1-EF1α-F-Flex-jGCaMP7b-WPR was a gift from Tobias Bonhoeffer & Mark Huebener & Tobias Rose (Addgene plasmid # 171689 ; http://n2t.net/addgene:171689 ; RRID:Addgene_171689)
